>Addgene plasmid #162146 | pBEL2060 | addgene full sequence | sequence record 320146 | Addgene NGS Result
CATTCAGAGAAGAAACCAATTGTCCATATTGCATCAGACATTGCCGTCACTGCGTCTTTTACTGGCTCTT
CTCGCTAACCAAACCGGTAACCCCGCTTATTAAAAGCATTCTGTAACAAAGCGGGACCAAAGCCATGACA
AAAACGCGTAACAAAAGTGTCTATAATCACGGCAGAAAAGTCCACATTGATTATTTGCACGGCGTCACAC
TTTGCTATGCCATAGCATTTTTATCCATAAGATTAGCGGATCCTACCTGACGCTTTTTATCGCAACTCTC
TACTGTTTCTCCATACCCGTTTTTTTGGGCTAGCCGAAGGGTGAATTATGGAGCAGTCTGTGGCGAATTT
AGTCGATATGCGCGATGTCAGTTTTACGCGTGGCAATCGCTGCATCTTCGATAATATTTCCCTGACCGTG
CCGCGAGGGAAGATCACGGCGATCATGGGGCCATCGGGCATCGGTAAAACGACGCTACTCCGTCTGATTG
GCGGGCAAATCGCACCAGATCATGGTGAGATCCTTTTCGATGGTGAGAATATTCCGGCGATGTCTCGTTC
GCGCCTGTATACAGTGCGCAAACGGATGAGCATGTTATTTCAGTCCGGGGCGTTGTTCACTGATATGAAC
GTATTTGACAACGTCGCCTATCCACTGCGCGAACATACCCAACTTCCCGCGCCATTGTTGCATAGTACGG
TGATGATGAAGCTGGAGGCCGTGGGGCTGCGTGGAGCGGCTAAACTAATGCCTTCTGAACTTTCCGGTGG
GATGGCGCGGCGTGCAGCGCTGGCGCGTGCGATTGCGCTGGAGCCGGATCTCATCATGTTTGATGAACCT
TTTGTTGGGCAAGATCCCATCACCATGGGCGTACTGGTGAAGCTGATTTCTGAGCTGAACAGCGCGCTGG
GCGTGACTTGTGTGGTGGTTTCTCACGATGTGCCGGAAGTGTTAAGTATTGCGGATCACGCCTGGATCCT
GGCGGACAAAAAAATTGTCGCTCATGGCAGTGCCCAGGCGTTGCAGGCGAATCCTGATCCGCGCGTACGT
CAGTTTCTGGACGGGATAGCTGACGGGCCTGTTCCGTTCCGCTATCCTGCCGGCGATTATCACGCTGATC
TTTTACCAGGGAGTTAAGCCACTCATGCATCACCACCATCACCATCAGCATCAACACGAAAATCTGTATT
TTCAGGGGATGCTGTTAAATGCGCTGGCGTCGCTCGGACATAAAGGGATTAAAACCCTGAGAACGTTCGG
GCGGGCCGGGTTAATGTTATTCAATGCGCTGGTCGGCAAACCGGAATTTCGCAAACATGCGCCGCTGCTG
GTGCGCCAGCTCTATAATGTCGGCGTCCTGTCGATGCTGATTATTGTGGTTTCTGGCGTGTTCATCGGAA
TGGTGTTGGGGCTGCAAGGTTATCTGTAGCTGACCACTTATAGTGCGGAAACCAGTCTGGGTATGCTGGT
GGCGTTATCGCTACTGCGTGAACTGGGGCCGGTGGTTGCCGCGTTGTTGTTTGCCGGGCGTGCTGGTTCG
GCGCTAACCGCAGAAATCGGCCTGATGCGCGCTACAGAGCAACTCTCCAGTATGGAGATGATGGCGGTGG
ATCCGCTGCGTCGGGTTATTTCTCCCCGTTTCTGGGCTGGGGTTATTTCATTACCACTGTTGACGGTTAT
TTTCGTCGCCGTGGGGATCTGGGGCGGATCTCTGGTCGGCGTCAGTTGGAAAGGCATTGATAGCGGGTTC
TTCTGGTCGGCAATGCAAAATGCCGTCGACTGGCGTATGGATCTGGTCAACTGTCTGATTAAGAGCGTGG
TGTTCGCCATCACGGTGACGTGGATTTCGTTGTTTAACGGCTACGACGCCATCCCGACGTCTGCCGGGAT
TAGCCGGGCAACCACTCGCACCGTTGTCCACTCGTCTCTGGCTGTTCTGGGGCTGGATTTTGTGCTGACC
GCATTGATGTTTGGGAATTGAGTTCATGCAAACGAAAAAAAATGAAATTTGGGTGGGTATCTTTTTATTA
GCAGCACTGCTGGCGGCGCTGTTTGTTTGCCTGAAGGCGGCGAACGTGACGTCCATACGTACTGAACCGA
CCTACACGCTTTATGCGACGTTCGATAACATTGGCGGCCTGAAAGCGCGCTCTCCGGTCAGTATTGGTGG
CGTTGTTGTGGGTCGGGTGGCGGATATTACGCTGGACCCGAAAACCTATCTGCCGCGCGTAACGCTGGAA
ATTGAACAACGTTATAACCACATTCCAGATACCAGTTCGCTGAGCATTCGTACTTCCGGCCTGCTGGGGG
AACAATATCTGGCATTAAACGTCGGTTTTGAAGACCCGGAACTGGGGACTGCTATCCTGAAGGATGGCGA
TACAATTCAGGACACTAAGTCTGCGATGGTGCTGGAAGATCTCATTGGTCAGTTCCTTTACGGTAGTAAA
GGCGATGACAATAAGAATAGTGGCGATGCGCCAGCTGCTGCGCCAGGTAATAATGAAACCACTGAACCTG
TGGGTACAACGAAATAATTTCAGGAGAACCGACGC
[633 nt withheld, positions 2556-3188]
TAATGAGCGAGTCACTGAGCTGGATGCAGACGGGTGACACGCTGGCGTTATCCGGAGAGCTGGATCAGGA
CGTTTTGCTACCGCTTTGGGAAATGCGTGAGGAAGCGGTGAAGGGGATTACCTGCATCGATCTTAGCCGT
GTCTCCCGCGTGGATACGGGGGGACTGGCACTGCTGCTCCATCTTATCGATCTGGCGAAAAAGCAGGGCA
ACAATGTGACGCTTCAGGGGGTAAACGACAAAGTGTATACCCTGGCGAAATTGTATAATTTGCCTGCTGA
TGTTCTGCCTCGTTAAGGTACCAAATTCCAGAAAAGAGACGCTGAAAAGCGTCTTTTTTCGTTTTGGTCC
TGGTCTGAGGAATGGTTGTAAGCTTGGCTGTTTTGGCGGATGAGAGAAGATTTTCAGCCTGATACAGATT
AAATCAGAACGCAGAAGCGGTCTGATAAAACAGAATTTGCCTGGCGGCAGTAGCGCGGTGGTCCCACCTG
ACCCCATGCCGAACTCAGAAGTGAAACGCCGTAGCGCCGATGGTAGTGTGGGGTCTCCCCATGCGAGAGT
AGGGAACTGCCAGGCATCAAATAAAACGAAAGGCTCAGTCGAAAGACTGGGCCTTTCGTTTTATCTGTTG
TTTGTCGGTGAACGCTCTCCTGAGTAGGACAAATCCGCCGGGAGCGGATTTGAACGTTGCGAAGCAACGG
CCCGGAGGGTGGCGGGCAGGACGCCCGCCATAAACTGCCAGGCATCAAATTAAGCAGAAGGCCATCCTGA
CGGATGGCCTTTTTGCGTTTCTACAAACTCTTTTGTTTATTTTTCTAAATACATTCAAATATGTATCCGC
TCATGAGACAATAACCCTGATAAATGCTTCAATAATATTGAAAAAGGAAGAGTATGAGTATTCAACATTT
CCGTGTCGCCCTTATTCCCTTTTTTGCGGCATTTTGCCTTCCTGTTTTTGCTCACCCAGAAACGCTGGTG
AAAGTAAAAGATGCTGAAGATCAGTTGGGTGCACGAGTGGGTTACATCGAACTGGATCTCAACAGCGGTA
AGATCCTTGAGAGTTTTCGCCCCGAAGAACGTTTTCCAATGATGAGCACTTTTAAAGTTCTGCTATGTGG
CGCGGTATTATCCCGTGTTGACGCCGGGCAAGAGCAACTCGGTCGCCGCATACACTATTCTCAGAATGAC
TTGGTTGAGTACTCACCAGTCACAGAAAAGCATCTTACGGATGGCATGACAGTAAGAGAATTATGCAGTG
CTGCCATAACCATGAGTGATAACACTGCGGCCAACTTACTTCTGACAACGATCGGAGGACCGAAGGAGCT
AACCGCTTTTTTGCACAACATGGGGGATCATGTAACTCGCCTTGATCGTTGGGAACCGGAGCTGAATGAA
GCCATACCAAACGACGAGCGTGACACCACGATGCCTGCAGCAATGGCAACAACGTTGCGCAAACTATTAA
CTGGCGAACTACTTACTCTAGCTTCCCGGCAACAATTAATAGACTGGATGGAGGCGGATAAAGTTGCAGG
ACCACTTCTGCGCTCGGCCCTTCCGGCTGGCTGGTTTATTGCTGATAAATCTGGAGCCGGTGAGCGTGGG
TCTCGCGGTATCATTGCAGCACTGGGGCCAGATGGTAAGCCCTCCCGTATCGTAGTTATCTACACGACGG
GGAGTCAGGCAACTATGGATGAACGAAATAGACAGATCGCTGAGATAGGTGCCTCACTGATTAAGCATTG
GTAACTGTCAGACCAAGTTTACTCATATATACTTTAGATTGATT
[125 nt withheld, positions 4983-5107]
C
[141 nt withheld, positions 5109-5249]
CCTTTGACGTTGGAGTCCACGTTCTTT
[37 nt withheld, positions 5277-5313]
ACCCTATCTCGGGCTATTCTTTTGATTTATAAGGGATTTTGCCGATTTCGGCCTATTGGTTAAAAAATGA
GCTGATTTAACAAAAATTTAACGCGAATTTTAACAAAATATTAACGTTTACAATTTAAAAGGATCTAGGT
GAAGATCCTTTTTGATAATCTCATGACCAAAATCCCTTAACGTGAGTTTTCGTTCCACTGAGCGTCAGAC
CCCGTAGAAAAGATCAAAGGATCTTCTTGAGATCCTTTTTTTCTGCGCGTAATCTGCTGCTTGCAAACAA
AAAAACCACCGCTACCAGCGGTGGTTTGTTTGCCGGATCAAGAGCTACCAACTCTTTTTCCGAAGGTAAC
TGGCTCAGCAGAGCGCAGATACCAAATACTGTCCTTCTAGTGTAGCCGTAGTTAGGCCACCACTTCAAGA
ACTCTGTAGCACCGCCTACATACCTCGCTCTGCTAATCCTGTTACCAGTGGCTGCTGCCAGTGGCGATAA
GTCGTGTCTTACCGGGTTGGACTCAAGACGATAGTTACCGGATAAGGCGCAGCGGTCGGGCTGAACGGGG
GGTTCGTGCACACAGCCCAGCTTGGAGCGAACGACCTACACCGAACTGAGATACCTACAGCGTGAGCTAT
GAGAAAGCGCCACGCTTCCCGAAGGGAGAAAGGCGGACAGGTATCCGGTAAGCGGCAGGGTCGGAACAGG
AGAGCGCACGAGGGAGCTTCCAGGGGGAAACGCCTGGTATCTTTATAGTCCTGTCGGGTTTCGCCACCTC
TGACTTGAGCGTCGATTTTTGTGATGCTCGTCAGGGGGGCGGAGCCTATGGAAAAACGCCAGCAACGCGG
CCTTTTTACGGTTCCTGGCCTTTTGCTGGCCTTTTGCTCACATGTTCTTTCCTGCGTTATCCCCTGATTC
TGTGGATAACCGTATTACCGCCTTTGAGTGAGCTGATACCGCTCGCCGCAGCCGAACGACCGAGCGCAGC
GAGTCAGTGAGCGAGGAAGCGGAAGAGCGCCTGATGCGGTATTTTCTCCTTACGCATCTGTGCGGTATTT
CACACCGCATAGGGTCATGGCTGCGCCCCGACACCCGCCAACACCCGCTGACGCGCCCTGACGGGCTTGT
CTGCTCCCGGCATCCGCTTACAGACAAGCTGTGACCGTCTCCGGGAGCTGCATGTGTCAGAGGTTTTCAC
CGTCATCACCGAAACGCGCGAGGCAGAAGGAGATGGCGCCCAACAGTCCCCCGGCCACGGGGCCTGCCAC
CATACCCACGCCGAAACAAGCGCTCATGAGCCCGAAGTGGCGAGCCCGATCTTCCCCATCGGTGATGTCG
GCGATATAGGCGCCAGCAACCGCACCTGTGGCGCCGGTGATGCCGGCCACGATGCGTCCGGCGTAGAGGA
TCTGCTCATGTTTGACAGCTTATCATCGATGCATAATGTGCCTGTCAAATGGACGAAGCAGGGATTCTGC
AAACCCTATGCTACTCCGTCAAGCCGTCAATTGTCTGATTCGTTACCAATTATGACAACTTGACGGCTAC
ATCATTCACTTTTTCTTCACAACCGGCACGGAACTCGCTCGGGCTGGCCCCGGTGCATTTTTTAAATACC
CGCGAGAAATAGAGTTGATCGTCAAAACCAACATTGCGACCGACGGTGGCGATAGGCATCCGGGTGGTGC
TCAAAAGCAGCTTCGCCTGGCTGATACGTTGGTCCTCGCGCCAGCTTAAGACGCTAATCCCTAACTGCTG
GCGGAAAAGATGTGACAGACGCGACGGCGACAAGCAAACATGCTGTGCGACGCTGGCGATATCAAAATTG
CTGTCTGCCAGGTGATCGCTGATGTACTGACAAGCCTCGCGTACCCGATTATCCATCGGTGGATGGAGCG
ACTCGTTAATCGCTTCCATGCGCCGCAGTAACAATTGCTCAAGCAGATTTATCGCCAGCAGCTCCGAATA
GCGCCCTTCCCCTTGCCCGGCGTTAATGATTTGCCCAAACAGGTCGCTGAAATGCGGCTGGTGCGCTTCA
TCCGGGCGAAAGAACCCCGTATTGGCAAATATTGACGGCCAGTTAAGCCATTCATGCCAGTAGGCGCGCG
GACGAAAGTAAACCCACTGGTGATACCATTCGCGAGCCTCCGGATGACGACCGTAGTGATGAATCTCTCC
TGGCGGGAACAGCAAAATATCACCCGGTCGGCAAACAAATTCTCGTCCCTGATTTTTCACCACCCCCTGA
CCGCGAATGGTGAGATTGAGAATATAACCTTTCATTCCCAGCGGTCGGTCGATAAAAAAATCGAGATAAC
CGTTGGCCTCAATCGGCGTTAAACCCGCCACCAGATGGGCATTAAACGAGTATCCCGGCAGCAGGGGATC
ATTTTGCGCTTCAGCCATACTTTTCATACTCCCGC
Features (pLannotate 1.2.2; 18 found; start..end, strand, type, name):
     10..294     +  promoter       araBAD promoter: araBAD; promoter of the L-arabinose operon of E. coli; the araC regulatory gene is transcribed in the opposite direction (Guzman et al., 1995)
    328..1134    +  CDS            mlaF: MLAF_ECOLI - Also known as yrbF. Experimental evidence at protein level: Swiss-Prot protein existence level 1. Part of the ABC transporter complex MlaFEDB, which is involved in a phospholipid transport pathway that maintains lipid asymmetry in the outer membrane by retrograde trafficking of phospholipids from the outer membrane to the inner membrane. Responsible for energy coupling to the transport system. From Escherichia coli (strain K12).
   1199..1978    +  CDS            mlaE: MLAE_ECOLI - Also known as yrbE. Experimental evidence at protein level: Swiss-Prot protein existence level 1. Part of the ABC transporter complex MlaFEDB, which is involved in a phospholipid transport pathway that maintains lipid asymmetry in the outer membrane by retrograde trafficking of phospholipids from the outer membrane to the inner membrane. Probably responsible for the translocation of the substrate across the membrane. From Escherichia coli (strain K12).
   1986..2534    +  CDS            mlaD: MLAD_ECOLI - Also known as yrbD. Experimental evidence at protein level: Swiss-Prot protein existence level 1. Part of the ABC transporter complex MlaFEDB, which is involved in a phospholipid transport pathway that maintains lipid asymmetry in the outer membrane by retrograde trafficking of phospholipids from the outer membrane to the inner membrane (PubMed:19383799, PubMed:27529189). MlaD functions in substrate binding with strong affinity for phospholipids and modulates ATP hydrolytic activity of the complex (PubMed:27529189). From Escherichia coli (strain K12).
   2556..3188    +  CDS            mlaC (sequence withheld): MLAC_ECOLI - Also known as yrbC. Experimental evidence at protein level: Swiss-Prot protein existence level 1. Involved in a phospholipid transport pathway that maintains lipid asymmetry in the outer membrane by retrograde trafficking of phospholipids from the outer membrane to the inner membrane. May transfer phospholipid across the periplasmic space and deliver it to the MlaFEDB complex at the inner membrane. From Escherichia coli (strain K12).
   3191..3481    +  CDS            mlaB: MLAB_ECOLI - Also known as yrbB. Experimental evidence at protein level: Swiss-Prot protein existence level 1. Part of the ABC transporter complex MlaFEDB, which is involved in a phospholipid transport pathway that maintains lipid asymmetry in the outer membrane by retrograde trafficking of phospholipids from the outer membrane to the inner membrane (PubMed:19383799, PubMed:27529189). MlaB plays critical roles in both the assembly and activity of the complex. May act by modulating MlaF structure and stability (PubMed:27529189). From Escherichia coli (strain K12).
   3647..3762    +  ncRNA          5S rRNA: Accession: RF00001 - 5S ribosomal RNA
   3766..3852    +  terminator     rrnB T1 terminator: Escherichia coli rrnB; transcription terminator T1 from the E. coli rrnB gene
   3944..3971    +  terminator     rrnB T2 terminator: transcription terminator T2 from the E. coli rrnB gene
   3990..4081    +  promoter       AmpR promoter: bla
   4082..4942    +  CDS            AmpR: β-lactamase; bla; confers resistance to ampicillin, carbenicillin, and related antibiotics
   4984..5364    +  rep_origin     M13 ori (sequence partly withheld): M13 bacteriophage origin of replication; arrow indicates direction of (+) strand synthesis
   5550..6137    +  rep_origin     ori: high-copy-number ColE1/pMB1/pBR322/pUC origin of replication
   6323..6374    -  misc_feature   bom (fragment): basis of mobility region from pBR322
   6490..6529    -  CDS            rop (fragment): Rop protein, which maintains plasmids at low copy number; rop
   6530..6715    -  CDS            TcR (fragment): tetracycline efflux protein; tet; confers resistance to tetracycline
   6725..6743    +  promoter       tet promoter (fragment): E. coli promoter for tetracycline efflux protein gene
   6833..7711    -  CDS            araC: L-arabinose regulatory protein; araC
