[The description below was written by a language model from this plasmid's Addgene catalogue record and pLannotate feature annotations shown in this document.]
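Description:
pBEL2060 is a bacterial expression plasmid built on the pBAD-His backbone that carries the E. coli mlaFEDCB operon under arabinose control. It is propagated in E. coli through a ColE1/pMB1-type origin, recorded as high copy, and selected with ampicillin via the β-lactamase gene. An M13 phage origin is also present, along with short remnants of pBR322 sequence (fragments of bom, rop, the tetracycline resistance gene and its promoter) that are not expected to be functional. The araC regulator is encoded divergently from the araBAD promoter, so transcription of the insert is repressed without L-arabinose and induced when it is added. The rrnB T1 and T2 terminators, preceded by a 5S rRNA segment, close the transcription unit.

The insert, assembled by Gibson cloning, encodes MlaF, MlaE, MlaD, MlaC and MlaB in series as a polycistronic unit. MlaFEDB forms the inner membrane ABC transporter of a phospholipid trafficking pathway that maintains outer membrane lipid asymmetry, and MlaC is the periplasmic component thought to shuttle lipid to that complex. According to the record, MlaE carries a 6xHis tag, though this tag is not annotated separately in the feature table. MlaE also has valine 77 replaced by the photoactivatable unnatural amino acid p-benzoylphenylalanine (Bpa). Bpa is normally incorporated by suppressing a reassigned stop codon using an orthogonal tRNA/synthetase pair. No such pair appears among the annotated features, so it would presumably be supplied from a separate construct. The stated purpose is in vivo crosslinking. UV activation of Bpa at this position captures molecules lying close to it, and the His tag allows the crosslinked complex to be recovered.
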