Addgene plasmid #162146: pBEL2060
Purpose: Expression plasmid for MlaE Val77Bpa mutant for in vivo crosslinking
Depositing lab: Gira Bhabha & Damian Ekiert. Depositing organization: NYU Grossman School of Medicine. Publication: Structure of bacterial phospholipid transporter MlaFEDB with substrate bound. Coudray N, Isom GL, MacRae MR, Saiduddin MN, Bhabha G, Ekiert DC. Elife. 2020 Nov 25;9. pii: 62518. doi: 10.7554/eLife.62518. PubMed 33236984.
Backbone
  Vector backbone: pBAD-His
  Vector type: Bacterial Expression
Growth in bacteria
  Bacterial resistance: Ampicillin, 100 μg/mL
  Growth temperature: 37°C
  Growth strain: DH5alpha
  Copy number: High Copy
Gene/Insert
  Gene/Insert name: MlaFEDCB
  Species: E. coli
  Mutation: MlaF-(6xHis-MlaE, Val77Bpa)-MlaD-MlaC-MlaB
  Cloning method: Gibson Cloning
Terms and licenses: Academic/Nonprofit Terms; Industry Terms: Not Available to Industry
Depositor comments: Please visit https://www.biorxiv.org/content/10.1101/2020.06.02.129247v2 for bioRxiv preprint.
How to cite: pBEL2060 was a gift from Gira Bhabha & Damian Ekiert (Addgene plasmid # 162146 ; http://n2t.net/addgene:162146 ; RRID:Addgene_162146)
